Addgene plasmid #127284: Myc var1
Purpose: Expresses Myc to see if degraded by ELLs
Depositing lab: Christine Milcarek. Depositing organization: University of Pittsburgh (University, School of Medicine, and Cancer Institute).
Backbone
  Vector backbone: pEZ-M56
  Backbone manufacturer: Genecopoeia
  Backbone size w/o insert (bp): 7450
  Vector type: Mammalian Expression
  Selectable markers: Neomycin (select with G418) ; mcherry
Growth in bacteria
  Bacterial resistance: Ampicillin, 100 μg/mL
  Growth temperature: 37°C
  Growth strain: DH5alpha
  Copy number: Unknown
Gene/Insert
  Gene/Insert name: Myc (NM_001177352) (alt names: CM656; EX-Mm30812-M56)
  Species: M. musculus (mouse)
  Insert size (bp): 1320
  Mutation: transcript variant 1
  Entrez Gene: Myc (a.k.a. Myc2, Niard, Nird, bHLHe39)
  Promoter: CMV
  Cloning method: Unknown
  Sequencing primers: 5′ GCGGTAGGCGTGTACGGT; 3′ CGATCTCGAACTCGTGGC
Terms and licenses: Academic/Nonprofit Terms; Industry Terms: Not Available to Industry
How to cite: Myc var1 was a gift from Christine Milcarek (Addgene plasmid # 127284 ; http://n2t.net/addgene:127284 ; RRID:Addgene_127284)
