[The description below was written by a language model from this plasmid's Addgene catalogue record and pLannotate feature annotations shown in this document.]
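Description:
Myc var1 is a mammalian expression plasmid built on the commercial pEZ-M56 backbone, carrying the mouse Myc coding sequence (transcript variant 1, about 1.3 kb) under the human cytomegalovirus immediate-early enhancer and promoter. The annotated sequence shows the Myc open reading frame flanked by Gateway attB1 and attB2 recombination sites, indicating it was introduced as a recombinational ORF clone. An mCherry coding sequence begins a few bases after attB2, followed by the bovine growth hormone polyadenylation signal. This layout is consistent with a C-terminal Myc–mCherry fusion, although the record lists mCherry only as a marker and does not explicitly state that the two are in frame. A T7 promoter sits upstream of the insert and could support in vitro transcription. The short fragment annotated as a truncated HIV-1 LTR just after the CMV promoter is a small partial match, not evidence of a lentiviral design.

For stable selection in mammalian cells, an SV40 early promoter drives the neomycin phosphotransferase gene (G418 resistance), terminated by an SV40 poly(A) signal. A short ble fragment downstream appears to be a remnant, not a functional marker. In bacteria the plasmid is maintained through a high-copy ColE1/pUC-type origin and selected with ampicillin via β-lactamase. An f1 origin and residual lac promoter/operator elements are also present. The catalogue gives about 7.45 kb as the backbone size without insert, but the full sequenced record including Myc is 7,449 nt, so that figure seems to describe the complete plasmid.

The stated purpose is to express Myc in mammalian cells to test whether it is degraded by ELL proteins, with red fluorescence presumably providing a readout of expression or protein level.
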