Features (pLannotate 1.2.2; 23 found; start..end, strand, type, name):
      1..380     +  enhancer       CMV enhancer: human cytomegalovirus immediate early enhancer
    381..584     +  promoter       CMV promoter: human cytomegalovirus (CMV) immediate early promoter
    580..613     +  LTR            5' LTR (truncated) (fragment): truncated 5' long terminal repeat (LTR) from HIV-1
    629..647     +  promoter       T7 promoter: promoter for bacteriophage T7 RNA polymerase
    680..704     +  protein_bind   attB1: mutant version of attB; recombination site for the Gateway® BP reaction BP Clonase™
    722..2038    +  CDS            Myc: MYC_MOUSE - Experimental evidence at protein level: Swiss-Prot protein existence level 1. Transcription factor that binds DNA in a non-specific manner, yet also specifically recognizes the core sequence 5'-CAC[GA]TG-3'. Activates the transcription of growth-related genes. Binds to the VEGFA promoter, promoting VEGFA production and subsequent sprouting angiogenesis. Regulator of somatic reprogramming, controls self-renewal of embryonic stem cells. Functions with TAF6L to activate target gene expression through RNA polymerase II pause release (PubMed:31005419). From Mus musculus (Mouse).
   2058..2082    -  protein_bind   attB2: mutant version of attB; recombination site for the Gateway® BP reaction BP Clonase™
   2090..2797    +  CDS            mCherry: monomeric derivative of DsRed fluorescent protein (Shaner et al., 2004) mammalian codon-optimized
   2816..3034    +  polyA_signal   bGH poly(A) signal: bovine growth hormone polyadenylation signal
   3038..3059    +  promoter       SV40 promoter (fragment): SV40 enhancer and early promoter
   3080..3508    +  rep_origin     f1 ori (sequence partly withheld): f1 bacteriophage origin of replication; arrow indicates direction of (+) strand synthesis
   3522..3851    +  promoter       SV40 promoter: SV40 enhancer and early promoter
   3918..4709    +  CDS            neo: KKA2_KLEPN - Also known as kan, nptII. Experimental evidence at protein level: Swiss-Prot protein existence level 1. Resistance to kanamycin, neomycin, paromomycin, ribostamycin, butirosin and gentamicin B. From Klebsiella pneumoniae.
   4735..4893    +  CDS            ble (fragment): BLE_KLEPN - Experimental evidence at protein level: Swiss-Prot protein existence level 1. Binding protein with a strong affinity to the bleomycin family of antibiotics. Binds to CL990; an antimitotic-antibiotic compound. From Klebsiella pneumoniae.
   4888..4969    +  polyA_signal   SV40 poly(A) signal: SV40 polyadenylation signal
   5082..5098    -  protein_bind   lac operator: The lac repressor binds to the lac operator to inhibit transcription in E. coli. This inhibition can be relieved by adding lactose or isopropyl-β-D-thiogalactopyranoside (IPTG). lac repressor encoded by lacI
   5106..5136    -  promoter       lac promoter: promoter for the E. coli lac operon
   5151..5172    -  protein_bind   CAP binding site: CAP binding activates transcription in the presence of cAMP. E. coli catabolite activator protein
   5185..5277    -  CDS            lacI (fragment): lac repressor; lacI; The lac repressor binds to the lac operator to inhibit transcription in E. coli. This inhibition can be relieved by adding lactose or isopropyl-β-D-thiogalactopyranoside (IPTG).
   5460..6048    -  rep_origin     ori: high-copy-number ColE1/pMB1/pBR322/pUC origin of replication
   6219..7079    -  CDS            AmpR: β-lactamase; bla; confers resistance to ampicillin, carbenicillin, and related antibiotics
   7080..7184    -  promoter       AmpR promoter: bla
   7243..7295    -  misc_feature   bom (fragment): basis of mobility region from pBR322
>Addgene plasmid #127284 | Myc var1 | addgene full sequence | sequence record 249994 | Addgene NGS Result
GACATTGATTATTGACTAGTTATTAATAGTAATCAATTACGGGGTCATTAGTTCATAGCCCATATATGGA
GTTCCGCGTTACATAACTTACGGTAAATGGCCCGCCTGGCTGACCGCCCAACGACCCCCGCCCATTGACG
TCAATAATGACGTATGTTCCCATAGTAACGCCAATAGGGACTTTCCATTGACGTCAATGGGTGGAGTATT
TACGGTAAACTGCCCACTTGGCAGTACATCAAGTGTATCATATGCCAAGTACGCCCCCTATTGACGTCAA
TGACGGTAAATGGCCCGCCTGGCATTATGCCCAGTACATGACCTTATGGGACTTTCCTACTTGGCAGTAC
ATCTACGTATTAGTCATCGCTATTACCATGGTGATGCGGTTTTGGCAGTACATCAATGGGCGTGGATAGC
GGTTTGACTCACGGGGATTTCCAAGTCTCCACCCCATTGACGTCAATGGGAGTTTGTTTTGGCACCAAAA
TCAACGGGACTTTCCAAAATGTCGTAACAACTCCGCCCCATTGACGCAAATGGGCGGTAGGCGTGTACGG
TGGGAGGTCTATATAAGCAGAGCTCTCTGGCTAACTAGAGAACCCACTGCTTACTGGCTTATCGAAATTA
ATACGACTCACTATAGGGAGACCCAAGCTGGCTAGTTAAGCTTTTCGAAACAAGTTTGTACAAAAAAGCA
GGCTTGAAGGAATTCGGTACCATGCCCCTCAACGTGAACTTCACCAACAGGAACTATGACCTCGACTACG
ACTCCGTACAGCCCTATTTCATCTGCGACGAGGAAGAGAATTTCTATCACCAGCAACAGCAGAGCGAGCT
GCAGCCGCCCGCGCCCAGTGAGGATATCTGGAAGAAATTCGAGCTGCTTCCCACCCCGCCCCTGTCCCCG
AGCCGCCGCTCCGGGCTCTGCTCTCCATCCTATGTTGCGGTCGCTACGTCCTTCTCCCCAAGGGAAGACG
ATGACGGCGGCGGTGGCAACTTCTCCACCGCCGATCAGCTGGAGATGATGACCGAGTTACTTGGAGGAGA
CATGGTGAACCAGAGCTTCATCTGCGATCCTGACGACGAGACCTTCATCAAGAACATCATCATCCAGGAC
TGTATGTGGAGCGGTTTCTCAGCCGCTGCCAAGCTGGTCTCGGAGAAGCTGGCCTCCTACCAGGCTGCGC
GCAAAGACAGCACCAGCCTGAGCCCCGCCCGCGGGCACAGCGTCTGCTCCACCTCCAGCCTGTACCTGCA
GGACCTCACCGCCGCCGCGTCCGAGTGCATTGACCCCTCAGTGGTCTTTCCCTACCCGCTCAACGACAGC
AGCTCGCCCAAATCCTGTACCTCGTCCGATTCCACGGCCTTCTCTCCTTCCTCGGACTCGCTGCTGTCCT
CCGAGTCCTCCCCACGGGCCAGCCCTGAGCCCCTAGTGCTGCATGAGGAGACACCGCCCACCACCAGCAG
CGACTCTGAAGAAGAGCAAGAAGATGAGGAAGAAATTGATGTGGTGTCTGTGGAGAAGAGGCAAACCCCT
GCCAAGAGGTCGGAGTCGGGCTCATCTCCATCCCGAGGCCACAGCAAACCTCCGCACAGCCCACTGGTCC
TCAAGAGGTGCCACGTCTCCACTCACCAGCACAACTACGCCGCACCCCCCTCCACAAGGAAGGACTATCC
AGCTGCCAAGAGGGCCAAGTTGGACAGTGGCAGGGTCCTGAAGCAGATCAGCAACAACCGCAAGTGCTCC
AGCCCCAGGTCCTCAGACACGGAGGAAAACGACAAGAGGCGGACACACAACGTCTTGGAACGTCAGAGGA
GGAACGAGCTGAAGCGCAGCTTTTTTGCCCTGCGTGACCAGATCCCTGAATTGGAAAACAACGAAAAGGC
CCCCAAGGTAGTGATCCTCAAAAAAGCCACCGCCTACATCCTGTCCATTCAAGCAGACGAGCACAAGCTC
ACCTCTGAAAAGGACTTATTGAGGAAACGACGAGAACAGTTGAAACACAAACTCGAACAGCTTCGAAACT
CTGGTGCATACCTCGAGTGCGGCCGCAACCCAGCTTTCTTGTACAAAGTGGTTGCTAGCGTGAGCAAGGG
CGAGGAGGATAACATGGCCATCATCAAGGAGTTCATGCGCTTCAAGGTGCACATGGAGGGCTCCGTGAAC
GGCCACGAGTTCGAGATCGAGGGCGAGGGCGAGGGCCGCCCCTACGAGGGCACCCAGACCGCCAAGCTGA
AGGTGACCAAGGGTGGCCCCCTGCCCTTCGCCTGGGACATCCTGTCCCCTCAGTTCATGTACGGCTCCAA
GGCCTACGTGAAGCACCCCGCCGACATCCCCGACTACTTGAAGCTGTCCTTCCCCGAGGGCTTCAAGTGG
GAGCGCGTGATGAACTTCGAGGACGGCGGCGTGGTGACCGTGACCCAGGACTCCTCCCTGCAGGACGGCG
AGTTCATCTACAAGGTGAAGCTGCGCGGCACCAACTTCCCCTCCGACGGCCCCGTAATGCAGAAGAAGAC
CATGGGCTGGGAGGCCTCCTCCGAGCGGATGTACCCCGAGGACGGCGCCCTGAAGGGCGAGATCAAGCAG
AGGCTGAAGCTGAAGGACGGCGGCCACTACGACGCTGAGGTCAAGACCACCTACAAGGCCAAGAAGCCCG
TGCAGCTGCCCGGCGCCTACAACGTCAACATCAAGTTGGACATCACCTCCCACAACGAGGACTACACCAT
CGTGGAACAGTACGAACGCGCCGAGGGCCGCCACTCCACCGGCGGCATGGACGAGCTGTACAAGTAGGTT
TAAACCTCGACTGTGCTTCTAGTTGCCAGCCATCTGTTGTTTGCCCCTCCCCCGTGCCTTCCTTGACCCT
GGAAGGTGCCACTCCCACTGTCCTTTCCTAATAAAATGAGGAAATTGCATCGCATTGTCTGAGTAGGTGT
CATTCTATTCTGGGGGGTGGGGTGGGGCAGGACAGCAAGGGGGAGGATTGGGAAGACAATAGCAGGCATG
CTGGGGATGCGGTGGGCTCTATGGCTTCTGAGGCGGAAAGAACCAGCTGGGGCTCTAGGGGGTATCCCC
[124 nt withheld, positions 3080-3203]
C
[91 nt withheld, positions 3205-3295]
AGGGTA
[44 nt withheld, positions 3302-3345]
CCTTTGACGTTGGAGTCCACGTTCTTT
[37 nt withheld, positions 3373-3409]
ACCCTATCTCGGTCTATTCTTTTGATCTATAAGGGATTTTGCCGATTTCGGCCTATTGGTTAAAAAATGA
GCTGATTTAACAAAAATTTAACGCGAATTAATTCTGTGGAATGTGTGTCAGTTAGGGTGTGGAAAGTCCC
CAGGCTCCCCAGCAGGCAGAAGTATGCAAAGCATGCATCTCAATTAGTCAGCAACCAGGTGTGGAAAGTC
CCCAGGCTCCCCAGCAGGCAGAAGTATGCAAAGCATGCATCTCAATTAGTCAGCAACCATAGTCCCGCCC
CTAACTCCGCCCATCCCGCCCCTAACTCCGCCCAGTTCCGCCCATTCTCCGCCCCATGGCTGACTAATTT
TTTTTATTTATGCAGAGGCCGAGGCCGCCTCTGCCTCTGAGCTATTCCAGAAGTAGTGAGGAGGCTTTTT
TGGAGGCCTAGGCTTTTGCAAAAAGCTCCCGGGAGCTTGTATATCCATTTTCGGATCTGATCAAGAGACA
GGATGAGGATCGTTTCGCATGATTGAACAAGATGGATTGCACGCAGGTTCTCCGGCCGCTTGGGTGGAGA
GGCTATTCGGCTATGACTGGGCACAACAGACAATCGGCTGCTCAGATGCCGCCGTGTTCCGGCTGTCAGC
GCAGGGGCGCCCGGTTCTTTTTGTCAAGACCGACCTGTCCGGTGCCCTGAATGAACTGCAGGACGAGGCA
GCGCGGCTATCGTGGCTGGCCACGACGGGCGTTCCTTGCGCAGCTGTGCTCGACGTTGTCACTGAAGCGG
GAAGGGACTGGCTGCTATTGGGCGAAGTGCCGGGGCAGGATCTCCTGTCATCTCACCTTGCTCCTGCCGA
GAAAGTATCCATCATGGCTGATGCAATGCGGCGGCTGCATACGCTTGATCCGGCTACCTGCCCATTCGAC
CACCAAGCGAAACATCGCATCGAGCGAGCACGTACTCGGATGGAAGCCGGTCTCGTCGATCAGGATGATC
TGGACGAAGAGCATCAGGGGCTCGCGCCAGCCGAACTGTTCGCCAGGCTCAAGGCGCGCATGCCCGACGG
CGAGGATCTCGTCGTGACCCATGGCGATGCCTGCTTGCCGAATATCATGGTGGAAAATGGCCGCTTTTCT
GGATTCATCGACTGTGGCCGGCTGGGTGTGGCGGACCGCTATCAGGACATAGCGTTGGCTACCCGTGATA
TTGCTGAAGAGCTTGGCGGCGAATGGGCTGACCGCTTCCTCGTGCTTTACGGTATCGCCGCTCCCGATTC
GCAGCGCATCGCCTTCTATCGCCTTCTTGACGAGTTCTTCTGAGCGGGACTCTGGGGTTCGCGAAATGAC
CGACCAAGCGACGCCCAACCTGCCATCACGAGATTTCGATTCCACCGCCGCCTTCTATGAAAGGTTGGGC
TTCGGAATCGTTTTCCGGGACGCCGGCTGGATGATCCTCCAGCGCGGGGATCTCATGCTGGAGTTCTTCG
CCCACCCCAACTTGTTTATTGCAGCTTATAATGGTTACAAATAAAGCAATAGCATCACAAATTTCACAAA
TAAAGCATTTTTTTCACTGCATTCTAGTTGTGGTTTGTCCAAACCCATCAATGTATCTTATCATGTCTGT
ATACCGACGACCTCTAGCTAGAGCTTGGCGTAATCATGGTCATAGCTGTTTCCTGTGTGAAATTGTTATC
CGCTCACAATTCCACACAACATACGAGCCGGAAGCATAAAGTGTAAAGCCTGGGGTGCCTAATGAGTGAG
CTAACTCACATTAATTGCGTTGCGCTCACTGCCCGCTTTCCAGTCGGGAAACCTGTCGTGCCAGCTGCAT
TAATGAATCGGCCAACGCGCGGGGAGAGGCGGTTTGCGTATTGGGCGCTCTTCCGCTTCCTCGCTCACTG
ACTCGCTGCGCTCGGTCGTTCGGCTGCGGCGAGCGGTATCAGCTCACTCAAAGGCGGTAATACGGTTATC
CACAGAATCAGGGGATAACGCAGGAAAGAACATGTGAGCAAAAGGCCAGCAAAAGGCCAGGAACCGTAAA
AAGGCCGCGTTGCTGGCGTTTTTCCATAGGCTCCGCCCCCCTGACGAGCATCACAAAAATCGACGCTCAA
GTCAGAGGTGGCGAAACCCGACAGGACTATAAAGATACCAGGCGTTTCCCCCTGGAAGCTCCCTCGTGCG
CTCTCCTGTTCCGACCCTGCCGCTTACCGGATACCTGTCCGCCTTTCTCCCTTCGGGAAGCGTGGCGCTT
TCTCATAGCTCACGCTGTAGGTATCTCAGTTCGGTGTAGGTCGTTCGCTCCAAGCTGGGCTGTGTGCACG
AACCCCCCGTTCAGCCCGACCGCTGCGCCTTATCCGGTAACTATCGTCTTGAGTCCAACCCGGTAAGACA
CGACTTATCGCCACTGGCAGCAGCCACTGGTAACAGGATTAGCAGAGCGAGGTATGTAGGCGGTGCCACA
GAGTTCTTGAAGTGGTGGCCTAACTACGGCTACACTAGAAGAACAGTATTTGGTATCTGCGCTCTGCTGA
AGCCAGTTACCTTCGGAAAAAGAGTTGGTAGCTCTTGATCCGGCAAACAAACCACCGCTGGTAGCGGTGG
TTTTTTTGTTTGCAAGCAGCAGATTACGCGCAGAAAAAAAGGATCTCAAGAAGATCCTTTGATCTTTTCT
ACGGGGTCTGACGCTCAGTGGAACGAAAACTCACGTTAAGGGATTTTGGTCATGAGATTATCAAAAAGGA
TCCTCACCTAGATCCTTTTAAATTAAAAATGAAGTTTTAAATCAATCTAAAGTATATATGAGTAAACTTG
GTCTGACAGTTACCAATGCTTAATCAGTGAGGCACCTATCTCAGCGATCTGTCTATTTCGTTCATCCATA
GTTGCCTGACTCCCCGTCGTGTAGATAACTACGATACGGGAGGGCTTACCATTTGGCCCCAGTGCTGCAA
TGATACCGCGAGACCCACGCTCACCGGCTCCAGATTTATCAGCAATAAACCAGCCAGCCGGAAGGGCCGA
GCGCAGAAGTGGTCCTGCAACTTTATCCGCCTCCATCCAGTCTATTAATTGTTGCCGGGAAGCTAGAGTA
AGTAGTTCGCCAGTTAATAGTTTGCGCAACGTTGTTGCCATTGCTACAGGCATCGTGGTGTCACGCTCGT
CGTTTGGTATGGCTTCATTCAGCTCCGGTTCCCAACGATCAAGGCGAGTTACATGATCCCCCATGTTGTG
CAAAAAAGCGGTTAGCTCCTTCGGTCCTCCGATCGTTGTCAGAAGTAAGTTGGCCGCAGTGTTATCACTC
ATGGTTATGGCAGCACTGCATAATTCTCTTACTGTCATGCCATCCGTAAGATGCTTTTCTGTGACTGGTG
AGTACTCAACCAAGTCATTCTGAGAATAGTGTATGCGGCGACCGAGTTGCTCTTGCCCGGCGTCAATACG
GGATAATACCGCGCCACATAGCAGAACTTTAAAAGTGCTCATCATTGGAAAACGTTCTTCGGGGCGAAAA
CTCTCAAGGATCTTACCGCTGTTGAGATCCAGTTCGATGTAACCCACTCGTGCACCCAACTGATCTTCAG
CATCTTTTACTTTCACCAGCGTTTCTGGGTGAGCAAAAACAGGAAGGCAAAATGCCGCAAAAAAGGGAAT
AAGGGCGACACGGAAATGTTGAATACTCATACTCTTCCTTTTTCAATATTATTGAAGCATTTATCAGGGT
TATTGTCTCATGAGCGGATACATATTTGAATGTATTTAGAAAAATAAACAAATAGGGGTTCCGCGCACAT
TTCCCCGAAAAGTGCCACCTGACGACGACGGATCGGGGGATCTCCCGATCCCCTATGGTGCACTCTCAGT
ACAATCTGCTCTGATGCCGCATAGTTAAGCCAGTATCTGCTCCCTGCTTGTGTGTTGGAGGTCGCTGAGT
AGTGCGCGAGCAAAATTTAAGCTACAACAAGGCAAGGCTTGACCGACAATTGCATGAAGAATCTGCTTAG
GGTTAGGCGTTTTGCGCTGCTTCGCGATGTACGGGCCAGATATACGCGTT
